Addgene plasmid #173836: pPSU150
Purpose: Expresses 150 kD Penn State ladder protein
Depositing lab: Song Tan. Depositing organization: Pennsylvania State University. Publication: The Penn State Protein Ladder system for inexpensive protein molecular weight markers. Santilli RT, Williamson JE 3rd, Shibata Y, Sowers RP, Fleischman AN, Tan S. Sci Rep. 2021 Aug 18;11(1):16703. doi: 10.1038/s41598-021-96051-x. PubMed 34408191.
Backbone
  Vector backbone: pST50Tr
  Vector type: Bacterial Expression
Growth in bacteria
  Bacterial resistance: Ampicillin, 100 μg/mL
  Growth temperature: 37°C
  Growth strain: DH5alpha
  Copy number: Low Copy
Gene/Insert
  Gene/Insert name: STRHSTPABMBPpepN
  Species: Synthetic
  Promoter: T7
  Cloning method: Restriction Enzyme; 5′ cloning site NdeI (unknown if destroyed); 3′ cloning site BsrGI (unknown if destroyed)
  Sequencing primers: 5′ T7; 3′ T7 Term
Terms and licenses: Academic/Nonprofit Terms; Industry Terms: Not Available to Industry
How to cite: pPSU150 was a gift from Song Tan (Addgene plasmid # 173836 ; http://n2t.net/addgene:173836 ; RRID:Addgene_173836)
