[The description below was written by a language model from this plasmid's Addgene catalogue record and pLannotate feature annotations shown in this document.]
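Description:
pPSU150 is a 6.8 kb bacterial expression plasmid built on the pST50Tr backbone that produces the 150 kD member of the Penn State Protein Ladder, a set of recombinant proteins intended as inexpensive molecular weight markers for gel electrophoresis. It is propagated in E. coli under ampicillin selection through a TEM-type beta-lactamase gene (bla) with its own promoter, followed by an fd phage terminator. Replication relies on a ColE1/pMB1-type origin. Although the annotation software labels this origin generically as high copy, the plasmid also carries the rop gene and the pBR322 bom region, which agrees with the catalogue listing of a low-copy plasmid. A short mbeC fragment is a further remnant of the ColE1-derived backbone.

The payload is a single synthetic fusion open reading frame, named STRHSTPABMBPpepN, cloned between NdeI and BsrGI sites. It is driven by a T7 promoter with the efficient phage T7 gene 10 ribosome binding site and ends at a T7 terminator, so expression requires a host that supplies T7 RNA polymerase. The annotated segments are, in order, a polyhistidine affinity tag, a fragment of Staphylococcus aureus protein A containing immunoglobulin-binding sequence, cytosolic E. coli maltose binding protein lacking its signal sequence, and full-length E. coli aminopeptidase N (pepN). The insert name suggests an additional tag at the N-terminus, but the feature table does not annotate one. MBP and pepN together account for most of the coding length and so appear to provide most of the mass needed to reach the target size, the histidine tag offers a route to affinity purification, and the protein A fragment could bind antibodies and so make the marker visible on immunoblots, although the record does not state this. A short hit to a T7 gene 10B-derived solubility tag lies between the pepN coding region and the terminator and is probably residual vector sequence.
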