Features (pLannotate 1.2.2; 15 found; start..end, strand, type, name):
     27..45      +  promoter       T7 promoter: promoter for bacteriophage T7 RNA polymerase
    113..135     +  RBS            RBS: efficient ribosome binding site from bacteriophage T7 gene 10 (Olins and Rangwala, 1989)
    194..214     +  CDS            8xHis (fragment): 8xHis affinity tag
    233..406     +  CDS            spa (fragment): SPA_STAAE - Experimental evidence at protein level: Swiss-Prot protein existence level 1. Plays a role in the inhibition of the host innate and adaptive immune responses. Possesses five immunoglobulin-binding domains that capture both the fragment crystallizable region (Fc region) and the Fab region (part of Ig that identifies antigen) of immunoglobulins (By similarity). In turn, Staphylococcus aureus is protected from phagocytic killing via inhibition of Ig Fc region. In addition, the host elicited B-cell response is prevented due to a decrease of antibody-secreting cell proliferation that en
    413..1510    +  CDS            MBP: maltose binding protein from E. coli; malE (mutated); This version of the gene does not encode a signal sequence, so MBP will remain in the cytosol.
   1523..4129    +  CDS            pepN: AMPN_ECOLI - Experimental evidence at protein level: Swiss-Prot protein existence level 1. Aminopeptidase N is involved in the degradation of intracellular peptides generated by protein breakdown during normal growth as well as in response to nutrient starvation. From Escherichia coli (strain K12).
   4197..4246    +  CDS            SET1 (fragment): solubility-enhancement tag derived from T7 phage gene 10B
   4254..4301    +  terminator     T7 terminator: transcription terminator for bacteriophage T7 RNA polymerase
   4366..4457    +  promoter       AmpR promoter: bla
   4458..5315    +  CDS            bla: BLAT_ECOLX - Experimental evidence at protein level: Swiss-Prot protein existence level 1. TEM-type are the most prevalent beta-lactamases in enterobacteria; they hydrolyze the beta-lactam bond in susceptible beta-lactam antibiotics, thus conferring resistance to penicillins and cephalosporins. TEM-3 and TEM-4 are capable of hydrolyzing cefotaxime and ceftazidime. TEM-5 is capable of hydrolyzing ceftazidime. TEM-6 is capable of hydrolyzing ceftazidime and aztreonam. TEM-8/CAZ-2, TEM- 16/CAZ-7 and TEM-24/CAZ-6 are markedly active against ceftazidime. IRT- 4 shows resistance to beta-lactamase in
   5322..5361    +  terminator     fd terminator: central terminator from bacteriophage fd (Otsuka and Kunisawa, 1982)
   5392..5980    +  rep_origin     ori: high-copy-number ColE1/pMB1/pBR322/pUC origin of replication
   6166..6305    -  misc_feature   bom: basis of mobility region from pBR322
   6407..6598    -  CDS            rop: Rop protein, which maintains plasmids at low copy number; rop
   6638..6748    +  CDS            mbeC (fragment): MBEC_ECOLX - Experimental evidence at protein level: Swiss-Prot protein existence level 1. Required for efficient mobilization of ColE1 plasmid and is thus essential to promote the specific transfer of the plasmid during conjugation. Probably functions by inducing DNA bending, helping the MbeA relaxase to melt the DNA around the nic site and cleave the phosphodiester bond. Binds specifically double-stranded DNA (dsDNA) containing the ColE1 oriT but does not recognize the inverted repeat (IR). From Escherichia coli.
>Addgene plasmid #173836 | pPSU150 | addgene full sequence | sequence record 340001 | Addgene NGS Result
GGCACCATGCATCGATCCCGCGAAATTAATACGACTCACTATAGGGAGACCACAACGGTTTCCCTCCGGC
TCCGGAGAGCTCCAATTGGAATTCGCTAGCTCTAGAAATAATTTTGTTTAACTTTAAGAAGGAGATATAC
ATATGGCAAGCTGGTCACATCCGCAGTTTGAAAAAGGTAGCAGTCATCATCACCACCATCACCATCATCA
TCACAGCAGCGGTAGCGGTAGCGCAGATAACAAATTTAACAAAGAACAGCAGAACGCCTTCTACGAAATT
CTGCATCTGCCGAATCTGAATGAAGAACAGCGTAATGGTTTTATCCAGAGCCTGAAAGATGATCCGAGCC
AGAGCGCAAATCTGCTGGCCGAAGCAAAAAAACTGAATGATGCACAGGCACCGAAAGGATCTAAAATCGA
AGAAGGTAAACTGGTAATCTGGATTAACGGCGATAAAGGCTATAACGGTCTCGCTGAAGTCGGTAAGAAA
TTCGAGAAAGATACCGGAATTAAAGTCACCGTTGAGCATCCGGATAAACTGGAAGAGAAATTCCCACAGG
TTGCGGCAACTGGCGATGGCCCTGACATTATCTTCTGGGCACACGACCGCTTTGGTGGCTACGCTCAATC
TGGCCTGTTGGCTGAAATCACCCCGGACAAAGCGTTCCAGGACAAGCTGTATCCGTTTACCTGGGATGCC
GTACGTTACAACGGCAAGCTGATTGCTTACCCGATCGCTGTTGAAGCGTTATCGCTGATTTATAACAAAG
ATCTGCTGCCGAACCCGCCAAAAACCTGGGAAGAGATCCCGGCGCTGGATAAAGAACTGAAAGCGAAAGG
TAAGAGCGCGCTGATGTTCAACCTGCAAGAACCGTACTTCACCTGGCCGCTGATTGCTGCTGACGGGGGT
TATGCGTTCAAGTATGAAAACGGCAAGTACGACATTAAAGACGTGGGCGTGGATAACGCTGGCGCGAAAG
CGGGTCTGACCTTCCTGGTTGACCTGATTAAAAACAAACACATGAATGCAGACACCGATTACTCCATCGC
AGAAGCTGCCTTTAATAAAGGCGAAACAGCGATGACCATCAACGGCCCGTGGGCATGGTCCAACATCGAC
ACCAGCAAAGTGAATTATGGTGTAACGGTACTGCCGACCTTCAAGGGTCAACCATCCAAACCGTTCGTTG
GCGTGCTGAGCGCAGGTATTAACGCCGCCAGTCCGAACAAAGAGCTGGCGAAAGAGTTCCTCGAAAACTA
TCTGCTGACTGATGAAGGTCTGGAAGCGGTTAATAAAGACAAACCGCTGGGTGCCGTAGCGCTGAAGTCT
TACGAGGAAGAGTTGGCGAAAGATCCACGTATTGCCGCCACCATGGAAAACGCCCAGAAAGGTGAAATCA
TGCCGAACATCCCGCAGATGTCCGCTTTCTGGTATGCCGTGCGTACTGCGGTGATCAACGCCGCCAGCGG
TCGTCAGACTGTCGATGAAGCCCTGAAAGACGCGCAGACTAACTCTGGATCCACTCAACAGCCACAAGCC
AAATACCGTCACGATTATCGTGCGCCGGATTACCAGATTACTGATATTGACTTGACCTTTGACCTCGACG
CGCAAAAGACGGTCGTTACCGCGGTCAGCCAGGCTGTCCGTCATGGTGCATCAGATGCTCCCCTTCGTCT
CAACGGCGAAGACCTCAAACTGGTTTCTGTTCATATTAATGATGAGCCGTGGACCGCCTGGAAAGAAGAA
GAGGGCGCACTGGTTATCAGTAATTTGCCGGAGCGTTTTACGCTTAAGATCATTAATGAAATAAGCCCGG
CGGCGAATACCGCGCTGGAAGGGCTTTATCAGTCAGGCGATGCGCTTTGCACCCAGTGTGAAGCCGAAGG
TTTCCGCCATATTACGTATTATCTCGACCGCCCGGACGTGCTGGCGCGTTTTACCACCAAAATTATTGCC
GATAAAATCAAATATCCCTTCCTGCTTTCCAATGGTAACCGCGTTGCGCAAGGCGAACTGGAAAACGGAC
GCCATTGGGTACAGTGGCAGGACCCGTTCCCGAAACCGTGCTACCTGTTTGCGCTGGTGGCAGGCGACTT
TGATGTACTGCGCGATACCTTTACCACGCGTTCTGGTCGCGAAGTAGCACTGGAGCTGTACGTCGATCGC
GGCAACCTTGATCGCGCGCCGTGGGCGATGACCTCGCTGAAAAACTCCATGAAATGGGATGAAGAACGCT
TTGGCCTGGAGTATGACCTCGACATCTATATGATCGTCGCGGTGGATTTCTTCAATATGGGCGCAATGGA
GAATAAGGGGCTGAATATCTTTAACTCCAAATATGTGCTGGCCCGCACCGACACCGCCACCGACAAAGAT
TACCTCGATATTGAACGCGTTATCGGCCATGAATATTTCCATAACTGGACCGGTAACCGAGTGACCTGTC
GCGACTGGTTCCAGCTCAGCCTGAAAGAAGGTTTAACCGTCTTCCGCGATCAGGAGTTCAGCTCTGACCT
TGGTTCCCGCGCAGTTAACCGCATCAATAATGTACGCACCATGCGCGGATTGCAGTTTGCAGAAGACGCC
AGCCCGATGGCGCACCCGATCCGCCCGGATATGGTCATTGAGATGAACAACTTCTACACCCTGACCGTTT
ACGAGAAGGGCGCGGAAGTGATTCGCATGATCCACACCCTGCTTGGCGAAGAAAACTTCCAGAAAGGGAT
GCAGCTTTATTTCGAGCGTCATGATGGTAGTGCAGCGACCTGTGACGACTTTGTGCAGGCGATGGAAGAT
GCGTCGAATGTCGATCTCTCCCATTTCCGCCGTTGGTACAGCCAGTCCGGTACACCGATTGTGACCGTCA
AAGACGACTACAATCCGGAAACCGAGCAGTACACCCTGACCATCAGCCAGCGCACGCCAGCCACGCCGGA
TCAGGCAGAAAAACAGCCGCTGCATATTCCGTTTGCCATCGAACTGTATGATAACGAAGGCAAAGTGATC
CCGTTGCAGAAAGGCGGTCATCCGGTGAATTCCGTGCTGAACGTCACTCAGGCGGAACAGACCTTTGTCT
TTGATAATGTCTACTTCCAGCCGGTGCCTGCGCTGCTGTGCGAATTCTCTGCGCCAGTGAAACTGGAATA
TAAGTGGAGCGATCAGCAACTGACCTTCCTGATGCGTCATGCGCGTAATGATTTCTCCCGCTGGGATGCG
GCGCAAAGTTTGCTGGCAACCTACATCAAGCTGAACGTCGCGCGTCATCAGCAAGGTCAGCCGCTGTCTC
TGCCGGTGCATGTGGCTGATGCTTTCCGCGCGGTACTGCTTGATGAGAAGATTGATCCAGCGCTGGCGGC
AGAAATCCTGACGCTGCCTTCTGTCAATGAAATGGCTGAATTGTTCGATATCATCGACCCGATTGCTATT
GCCGAAGTACGCGAAGCACTCACTCGTACTCTGGCGACTGAACTGGCGGATGAGCTACTGGCTATTTACA
ACGCGAATTACCAGAGCGAGTACCGTGTTGAGCATGAAGATATTGCAAAACGCACTCTGCGTAATGCCTG
CCTGCGTTTCCTCGCTTTTGGTGAAACGCATCTGGCTGATGTGCTGGTGAGCAAGCAGTTCCACGAAGCA
AACAATATGACTGATGCGCTGGCGGCGCTTTCTGCGGCGGTTGCCGCACAGCTGCCTTGCCGTGACGCGC
TGATGCAGGAGTACGACGACAAGTGGCATCAGAACGGTCTGGTGATGGATAAATGGTTTATCCTGCAAGC
CACCAGCCCGGCGGCGAATGTGCTGGAGACGGTGCGCGGCCTGTTGCAGCATCGCTCATTTACCATGAGC
AACCCGAACCGTATTCGTTCGTTGATTGGCGCGTTTGCGGGCAGCAATCCGGCAGCGTTCCATGCCGAAG
ATGGCAGCGGTTACCTGTTCCTGGTGGAAATGCTTACCGACCTCAACAGCCGTAACCCGCAGGTGGCTTC
ACGTCTGATTGAACCGCTGATTCGCCTGAAACGTTACGATGCCAAACGTCAGGAGAAAATGCGCGCGGCG
CTGGAACAGTTGAAAGGGCTGGAAAATCTCTCTGGCGATCTGTACGAGAAGATAACTAAAGCACTGGCTC
AGTACACTAAAAACTAATGTACAAGATCCAGATCTAAGCTTGGTACCACGCGTGCGCGCTGATCCGGCTG
CTAACAAAGCCCGAAAGGAAGCTGAGTTGGCTGCTGCCACCGCTGAGCAATAACTAGCATAACCCCTTGG
GGCCTCTAAACGGGTCTTGAGGGGTTTTTTGCTGAAAGGAGGAACTATATCGGGATTAGCCCGCCTAATG
AGCGGGCTTTTTTTTAATTCCCCTATTTGTTTATTTTTCTAAATACATTCAAATATGTATCCGCTCATGA
GACAATAACCCTGATAAATGCTTCAATAATATTGAAAAAGGAAGAGTATGAGTATTCAACATTTCCGTGT
CGCCCTTATTCCCTTTTTTGCGGCATTTTGCCTTCCTGTTTTTGCTCACCCAGAAACGCTCGTGAAAGTA
AAAGACGCAGAGGACCAATTGGGGGCACGAGTGGGATACATAGAACTGGACTTGAATAGCGGTAAAATCC
TTGAGAGTTTTCGCCCTGAAGAGCGTTTTCCAATGATGAGCACTTTCAAAGTTCTGCTATGTGGAGCAGT
ATTATCCCGTGTAGATGCGGGGCAAGAGCAACTCGGACGACGAATACACTATTCGCAGAATGACTTGGTT
GAATACTCCCCAGTGACAGAAAAGCACCTTACGGACGGAATGACGGTAAGAGAATTATGTAGTGCCGCCA
TAACGATGAGTGATAACACTGCGGCGAACTTACTTCTGACAACCATCGGTGGACCGAAGGAATTAACCGC
TTTTTTGCACAATATGGGAGACCATGTAACTCGCCTTGACCGTTGGGAACCAGAACTGAATGAAGCCATA
CCAAACGACGAGCGAGACACCACAATGCCTGCGGCAATGGCAACAACATTACGCAAACTATTAACTGGCG
AACTACTTACTCTGGCTTCACGGCAACAATTAATAGACTGGCTTGAAGCGGATAAAGTTGCAGGACCACT
ACTGCGTTCGGCACTTCCTGCTGGCTGGTTTATTGCTGATAAATCTGGGGCAGGAGAGCGTGGTTCACGG
GGTATCATTGCCGCACTTGGACCAGATGGTAAGCCTTCCCGTATCGTAGTTATCTACACGACGGGTAGTC
AGGCAACTATGGACGAACGAAATAGACAGATTGCTGAAATAGGGGCTTCACTGATTAAGCATTGGTAAAC
CGATACAATTAAAGGCTCCTTTTGGAGCCTTTTTTTTTGGACGGACCGGTAGAAAAGATCAAAGGATCTT
CTTGAGATCCTTTTTTTCTGCGCGTAATCTGCTGCTTGCAAACAAAAAAACCACCGCTACCAGCGGTGGT
TTGTTTGCCGGATCAAGAGCTACCAACTCTTTTTCCGAAGGTAACTGGCTTCAGCAGAGCGCAGATACCA
AATACTGTCCTTCTAGTGTAGCCGTAGTTAGGCCACCACTTCAAGAACTCTGTAGCACCGCCTACATACC
TCGCTCTGCTAATCCTGTTACCAGTGGCTGCTGCCAGTGGCGATAAGTCGTGTCTTACCGGGTTGGACTC
AAGACGATAGTTACCGGATAAGGCGCAGCGGTCGGGCTGAACGGGGGGTTCGTGCACACAGCCCAGCTTG
GAGCGAACGACCTACACCGAACTGAGATACCTACAGCGTGAGCTATGAGAAAGCGCCACGCTTCCCGAAG
GGAGAAAGGCGGACAGGTATCCGGTAAGCGGCAGGGTCGGAACAGGAGAGCGCACGAGGGAGCTTCCAGG
GGGAAACGCCTGGTATCTTTATAGTCCTGTCGGGTTTCGCCACCTCTGACTTGAGCGTCGATTTTTGTGA
TGCTCGTCAGGGGGGCGGAGCCTATGGAAAAACGCCAGCAACGCGGCCTTTTTACGGTTCCTGGCCTTTT
GCTGGCCTTTTGCTCACATGTTCTTTCCTGCGTTATCCCCTGATTCTGTGGATAACCGTATTACCGCCTT
TGAGTGAGCTGATACCGCTCGCCGCAGCCGAACGACCGAGCGCAGCGAGTCAGTGAGCGAGGAAGCGGAA
GAGCGCCTGATGCGGTATTTTCTCCTTACGCATCTGTGCGGTATTTCACACCGCAATGGTGCACTCTCAG
TACAATCTGCTCTGATGCCGCATAGTTAAGCCAGTATACACTCCGCTATCGCTACGTGACTGGGTCATGG
CTGCGCCCCGACACCCGCCAACACCCGCTGACGCGCCCTGACGGGCTTGTCTGCTCCCGGCATCCGCTTA
CAGACAAGCTGTGACCGTCTCCGGGAGCTGCATGTGTCAGAGGTTTTCACCGTCATCACCGAAACGCGCG
AGGCAGCTGCGGTAAAGCTCATCAGCGTGGTCGTGAAGCGATTCACAGATGTCTGCCTGTTCATCCGCGT
CCAGCTCGTTGAGTTTCTCCAGAAGCGTTAATGTCTGGCTTCTGATAAAGCGGGCCATGTTAAGGGCGGT
TTTTTCCTGTTTGGTCACTGATGCCTCCGTGTAAGGGGGATTTCTGTTCATGGGGTAATGATACCGATGA
AACGAGAGAGGATGCTCACGATACGGGTTACTGATGATGAACATGCCCGGTTACTGGAACGTTGTGAGGG
TAAACAACTGGCGGTATGGATGCGGCGGGACCAGAGAAAAATCACTCAGGGTCAATGCCAGCGCTTCGTT
AATACAGATGTAGGTGTT
